Addgene plasmid #61720: pRS425-M25-Afg1
Purpose: yeast Afg1 AAA protein in yeast expression vector
Depositing lab: Oleh Khalimonchuk. Depositing organization: University of Nebraska at Lincoln. Publication: The AAA ATPase Afg1 preserves mitochondrial fidelity and cellular health by maintaining mitochondrial matrix proteostasis. Germany EM, Zahayko N, Huebsch ML, Fox JL, Prahlad V, Khalimonchuk O. J Cell Sci. 2018 Nov 21;131(22). pii: jcs.219956. doi: 10.1242/jcs.219956. PubMed 30301782.
Backbone
  Vector backbone: pRS425
  Backbone manufacturer: ATCC
  Backbone size w/o insert (bp): 6849
  Vector type: Yeast Expression
  Selectable markers: LEU2
Growth in bacteria
  Bacterial resistance: Ampicillin, 100 μg/mL
  Growth temperature: 37°C
  Growth strain: DH5alpha
  Copy number: Unknown
Gene/Insert
  Gene/Insert name: Afg1
  Species: S. cerevisiae (budding yeast)
  Entrez Gene: AFG1 (a.k.a. YEL052W)
  Cloning method: Unknown
  Sequencing primers: 5′ M13-F20; 3′ M13R
Terms and licenses: Academic/Nonprofit Terms; Industry Terms: Not Available to Industry
How to cite: pRS425-M25-Afg1 was a gift from Oleh Khalimonchuk (Addgene plasmid # 61720 ; http://n2t.net/addgene:61720 ; RRID:Addgene_61720)
