[The description below was written by a language model from this plasmid's Addgene catalogue record.]
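Description:
pRS425-M25-Afg1 is a yeast expression plasmid built on the pRS425 backbone, a member of the pRS series of Saccharomyces cerevisiae–E. coli shuttle vectors. The record lists LEU2 as the yeast selectable marker, allowing maintenance in leu2 auxotrophic strains grown without leucine, and ampicillin resistance for propagation in E. coli. pRS425 is generally known as an episomal vector carrying the 2μ origin, which supports multicopy maintenance in yeast, together with a bacterial origin of replication. No feature table accompanies this record, so these elements are inferred from the named backbone rather than confirmed from annotation. The backbone is recorded as about 6.8 kb without the insert.

The insert is AFG1 (systematic name YEL052W) from budding yeast, which encodes a AAA-family ATPase. The associated publication ties this protein to maintaining proteostasis in the mitochondrial matrix and to preserving mitochondrial function and cellular health. The record does not explicitly state which promoter drives expression. The "M25" in the name may refer to a MET25 promoter, a methionine-repressible element often used in pRS-derived expression vectors, but this is only an interpretation of the name. No epitope tags, fusion partners, mutations or terminator are listed, and the cloning method is given as unknown. The listed sequencing primers are the standard M13 forward and reverse sites, consistent with the insert sitting in the pRS polylinker. The plasmid is suited to expressing or overexpressing Afg1 in yeast, for example in complementation of afg1 mutants or in studies of mitochondrial protein quality control.
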