>Addgene plasmid #61720 | pRS425-M25-Afg1 | addgene partial sequence | sequence record 108470 | M13-F20 5'-TGTAAAACGACGGCCAGT-3'
TACCGGGCCCCCCCTCGAGGTCGACGGTATCGATAAGCTTGATATCGAATTCCTGCAGTTTAGTATGTAG
GCTTAGTAACCCAATCGGTGGAGCTCATCTGTGACAGCCTGCTTAAGGCACGGGCAAAGGCAAATCTTTC
TTCATCAAGAGCAAACATCTGCGATTTCTTGGCAATCTCTTTCGAAAAACCGTGTTTCTCAACCATCTCA
TCTACCATACCAGTATCGACGCTATCAGGTTCTTTGGTTGTTGGGCGTAACTCAAAATCATTAAGTATCT
GTTCAGGTTCCACAAACAAGGAAGAAAAATCCGCTGCACCCGTAGTGGCCAGTTTCCCGCCACTGTCATA
TACAGCATCTAAAAATGTAATAAATCTTCTCACTTCATCACGAACGTAAATGGACAAATATGGAATATCG
GTCACTATAAAGGCTTCAAAATTTTTTGCCAACGTCAAGTAATCTCCTGCGGCCAAAGGCTCACCACACA
ACTGCTTGAAAGTAAACTGCGCGACTCGAGGTGGGGTACACTTAGGGACTTTGAACTCTCTCCCCCAAAT
AGTTAATGGATAATCATAAAATGTCTTATGCACCGTGTGTGAATCAGTGGAATCATCGGTGTGGGAAGCC
TGTGCGAAATAGTTATACCATTCCTTAATATGAGTTTCTCGACGGGTTTTACATTCCTTTGATGCGTATT
TTATGCTCGTATCGGATGGGAAATAGTAAACTGAGGACACAGGTCTTGGAATCTTACGGTAATCTGTTGG
CGAATTCAAGAAGATAACCTTAGTTCTATGCTTTATCAGTTCAATACAAGGAATAAATGATTGTCTTTGA
ACACCGTTGATATACAACTCATCTGGATGTCTATTCGAGGTTGCG
