>Addgene plasmid #61720 | pRS425-M25-Afg1 | addgene partial sequence | sequence record 108480 | M13-Rev 5'-CAGGAAACAGCTATGACC-3'
CTGGAGCTCCACCGCGGTGGCGGCCGCTCTAGAACTAGTGGATCCAGTGAAACATAGTATTTGCTGGTTA
AAATCATGATCGCTTTGAAGCCCAATGCTGTTCGAACCTTCCGACAAGTGCAGCATTGCAGCTTTCGCAT
TTGTCGGTATCAATCTACGAAGTCAAATAAGTGTCTGACGCCCTTGCAAGAGTACGACAGACTGGTGAAG
TTGGGGAAGCTACGGGATGATACATATCAGCGTGGTATCATCTCTTCCTTAGGGGATTTGTATGATTCAC
TGGTTAAATATGTACCTCCGGTTGTCAAGACACCCAATGCTGTCGACCAAGTTGGCGGTTGGTTGAATGG
TCTTAAATCCGTATTTAGCCGTGGCAAACCTAAGAACATTGGGGCGTATGTGGATGTATCCAAAATTGGT
AACTCGATACCTCGAGGAGTTTACCTATATGGAGATGTTGGCTGCGGAAAGACAATGTTGATGGACCTTT
TTTATACTACAATTCCCAATCATTTAACAAAAAAGAGAATACATTTTCACCAGTTTATGCAATATGTTCA
CAAAAGGTCGCATGAAATTGTTAGAGAGCAAAATTTGAAAGAACTAGGTGATGCAAAAGGAAAAGAGATC
GATACGGTTCCATTTTTGGCCGCAGAGATTGCAAATAATTCGCATGTTCTTTGTTTTGACGAGTTTCAAG
TCACTGACGTGGCAGATGCAATGATATTGAGAAGGCTGATGACTGCCTTACTATCCGATGATTATGGTGT
CGTACTTTTCGCAACCTCGAATAGACATCCAGA
